Addgene plasmid #208664: pDisplay-GRAB_SST1.0
Purpose: Expresses the genetically-encoded fluorescent somatostatin (SST) sensor GRAB_SST1.0 in mammalian cells
Depositing lab: Yulong Li. Publication: A tool kit of highly selective and sensitive genetically encoded neuropeptide sensors. Wang H, Qian T, Zhao Y, Zhuo Y, Wu C, Osakada T, Chen P, Chen Z, Ren H, Yan Y, Geng L, Fu S, Mei L, Li G, Wu L, Jiang Y, Qian W, Zhang L, Peng W, Xu M, Hu J, Jiang M, Chen L, Tang C, Zhu Y, Lin D, Zhou JN, Li Y. Science. 2023 Nov 17;382(6672):eabq8173. doi: 10.1126/science.abq8173. Epub 2023 Nov 17. PubMed 37972184.
Backbone
  Vector backbone: pDisplay
  Backbone manufacturer: Invitrogen
  Backbone size w/o insert (bp): 6546
  Vector type: Mammalian Expression
Growth in bacteria
  Bacterial resistance: Ampicillin, 100 μg/mL
  Growth temperature: 37°C
  Growth strain: DH5alpha
  Copy number: High Copy
Gene/Insert
  Gene/Insert name: GPCR activation based somatostatin (SST) sensor GRAB_SST1.0 (alt names: GRAB_SST1.0; SST1.0)
  Species: H. sapiens (human)
  Insert size (bp): 1950
  Promoter: CMV
  Cloning method: Gibson Cloning
  Sequencing primers: 5′ ATGGGCGGTAGGCGTGTA; 3′ CCTCACATTGCCAAAAGACG
Terms and licenses: Academic/Nonprofit Terms; Industry Terms: Not Available to Industry
Depositor comments: Please visit https://www.biorxiv.org/content/10.1101/2022.03.26.485911v1 for bioRxiv preprint.
How to cite: pDisplay-GRAB_SST1.0 was a gift from Yulong Li (Addgene plasmid # 208664 ; http://n2t.net/addgene:208664 ; RRID:Addgene_208664)
