[The description below was written by a language model from this plasmid's Addgene catalogue record and pLannotate feature annotations shown in this document.]
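Description:
pDisplay-GRAB_SST1.0 is a mammalian expression plasmid built on the Invitrogen pDisplay backbone that encodes GRAB_SST1.0, a genetically encoded green fluorescent sensor for the neuropeptide somatostatin. It is propagated in E. coli as a high-copy plasmid through a ColE1/pUC-type origin with ampicillin selection (β-lactamase under its own promoter), and it also carries an f1 origin. An SV40 promoter-driven NeoR/KanR cassette with an HSV TK polyadenylation signal is annotated, which would allow G418 selection in mammalian cells.

The sensor is transcribed from the CMV enhancer/promoter and terminated by the bGH poly(A) signal; a T7 promoter lies upstream of the coding region. The open reading frame begins with the mouse Igκ leader peptide, which directs the protein into the secretory pathway for surface delivery. This is followed by a somatostatin receptor scaffold split into two segments that flank a GFP-derived module, the characteristic GPCR-activation-based (GRAB) layout in which ligand-induced conformational change in the receptor alters fluorescence. The annotation tool matched the receptor segments to mouse Sstr1 and the fluorescent module to cEGFP, whereas the catalogue lists the insert species as human; the record does not specify the receptor subtype, so these automated matches should be read as similarity hits only.

Downstream, an EMCV IRES drives translation of mCherry fused to a short K-Ras fragment, presumably a membrane-targeting motif. This provides a ligand-independent red marker of expressing cells from the same transcript. The PDGFRβ transmembrane domain of pDisplay remains after this cassette, apparently as a backbone remnant. The construct is intended for expressing the sensor in cultured mammalian cells to detect somatostatin.
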