Features (pLannotate 1.2.2; 25 found; start..end, strand, type, name):
     10..389     +  enhancer       CMV enhancer: human cytomegalovirus immediate early enhancer
    390..593     +  promoter       CMV promoter: human cytomegalovirus (CMV) immediate early promoter
    589..622     +  LTR            5' LTR (truncated) (fragment): truncated 5' long terminal repeat (LTR) from HIV-1
    638..656     +  promoter       T7 promoter: promoter for bacteriophage T7 RNA polymerase
    737..799     +  sig_peptide    Igκ leader: leader sequence from mouse immunoglobulin κ light chain
    801..818     +  protein_bind   attB1 (fragment): mutant version of attB; core recombination site for the Gateway® BP reaction BP Clonase™
    839..1516    +  CDS            Sstr1 (fragment): SSR1_MOUSE - Also known as Smstr1. Experimental evidence at protein level: Swiss-Prot protein existence level 1. Receptor for somatostatin with higher affinity for somatostatin-14 than -28. This receptor is coupled via pertussis toxin sensitive G proteins to inhibition of adenylyl cyclase. In addition it stimulates phosphotyrosine phosphatase and Na(+)/H(+) exchanger via pertussis toxin insensitive G proteins. From Mus musculus (Mouse).
   1565..2287    +  CDS            cEGFP: cEGFP is a basic (constitutively fluorescent) green fluorescent protein published in 2008, derived from Aequorea victoria.
   2300..2554    +  CDS            Sstr1 (fragment): SSR1_MOUSE - Also known as Smstr1. Experimental evidence at protein level: Swiss-Prot protein existence level 1. Receptor for somatostatin with higher affinity for somatostatin-14 than -28. This receptor is coupled via pertussis toxin sensitive G proteins to inhibition of adenylyl cyclase. In addition it stimulates phosphotyrosine phosphatase and Na(+)/H(+) exchanger via pertussis toxin insensitive G proteins. From Mus musculus (Mouse).
   2694..3279    +  misc_feature   IRES2: internal ribosome entry site (IRES) of the encephalomyocarditis virus (EMCV)
   3280..3987    +  CDS            mCherry: mCherry is a basic (constitutively fluorescent) red fluorescent protein published in 2004, derived from Discosoma sp.. It is reported to be a very rapidly-maturing monomer with low acid sensitivity.
   3988..4038    +  CDS            K-Ras (fragment): human small GTPase proto-oncoprotein
   4078..4224    +  CDS            PDGFRβ TM domain: transmembrane domain from platelet derived growth factor receptor beta
   4252..4476    +  polyA_signal   bGH poly(A) signal: bovine growth hormone polyadenylation signal
   4480..4498    +  promoter       SV40 promoter (fragment): SV40 enhancer and early promoter
   4608..5196    -  rep_origin     ori: high-copy-number ColE1/pMB1/pBR322/pUC origin of replication
   5418..5434    +  polyA_signal   bGH poly(A) signal (fragment): bovine growth hormone polyadenylation signal
   5525..5572    -  polyA_signal   HSV TK poly(A) signal: herpes simplex virus thymidine kinase polyadenylation signal (Cole and Stacy, 1985)
   5631..5783    -  CDS            ble (fragment): BLE_KLEPN - Experimental evidence at protein level: Swiss-Prot protein existence level 1. Binding protein with a strong affinity to the bleomycin family of antibiotics. Binds to CL990; an antimitotic-antibiotic compound. From Klebsiella pneumoniae.
   5804..6598    -  CDS            NeoR/KanR: aminoglycoside phosphotransferase from Tn5; aph(3')-II (or nptII); confers resistance to neomycin, kanamycin, and G418 (Geneticin®)
   6633..6986    -  promoter       SV40 promoter: SV40 enhancer and early promoter
   6988..7005    -  promoter       AmpR promoter (fragment): bla
   7046..7906    -  CDS            AmpR: β-lactamase; bla; confers resistance to ampicillin, carbenicillin, and related antibiotics
   7907..8011    -  promoter       AmpR promoter: bla
   8038..8466    +  rep_origin     f1 ori (sequence partly withheld): f1 bacteriophage origin of replication; arrow indicates direction of (+) strand synthesis
>Addgene plasmid #208664 | pDisplay-GRAB_SST1.0 | addgene full sequence | sequence record 419238 | Addgene NGS Result
GCGCGCGTTGACATTGATTATTGACTAGTTATTAATAGTAATCAATTACGGGGTCATTAGTTCATAGCCC
ATATATGGAGTTCCGCGTTACATAACTTACGGTAAATGGCCCGCCTGGCTGACCGCCCAACGACCCCTGC
CCATTGACGTCAATAATGACGTATGTTCCCATAGTAACGCCAATAGGGACTTTCCATTGACGTCAATGGG
TGGAGTATTTACGGTAAACTGCCCACTTGGCAGTACATCAAGTGTATCATATGCCAAGTACGCCCCCTAT
TGACGTCAATGACGGTAAATGGCCCGCCTGGCATTATGCCCAGTACATGACCTTATGGGACTTTCCTACT
TGGCAGTACATCTACGTATTAGTCATCGCTATTACCATGGTGATGCGGTTTTGGCAGTACATCAATGGGC
GTGGATAGCGGTTTGACTCACGGGGATTTCCAAGTCTCCACCCCATTGACGTCAATGGGAGTTTGTTTTG
GCACCAAAATCAACGGGACTTTCCAAAATGTCGTAACAACTCCGCCCCATTGACGCAAATGGGCGGTAGG
CGTGTACGGTGGGAGGTCTATATAAGCAGAGCTCTCTGGCTAACTAGAGAACCCACTGCTTACTGGCTTA
TCGAAATTAATACGACTCACTATAGGGAGACCCAAGCTTGGTACCGAGCTCGGATCCACTAGTAACGGCC
GCCAGTGTGCTGGAATTCGGCTTGGGGATATCCACCATGGAGACAGACACACTCCTGCTATGGGTACTGC
TGCTCTGGGTTCCAGGTTCCACTGGTGACACAAGTTTGTACAAAAAAGTTGGCACCACCGGTGAGCCCCT
GTTCCCAGCCTCCACGCCCAGCTGGAACGCCTCCTCCCCGGGGGCTGCCTCTGGAGGCGGTGACAACAGG
ACGCTGGTGGGGCCGGCGCCCTCGGCAGGGGCCCGGGCGGTGCTGGTGCCCGTGCTGTACCTGCTGGTGT
GTGCGGCCGGGCTGGGCGGGAACACGCTGGTCATCTACGTGGTGCTGCGCTTCGCCAAGATGAAGACCGT
CACCAACATCTACATTCTCAACCTGGCAGTGGCCGACGTCCTGTACATGCTGGGGCTGCCTTTCCTGGCC
ACGCAGAACGCCGCGTCCTTCTGGCCCTTCGGCCCCGTCCTGTGCCGCCTGGTCATGACGCTGGACGGCG
TCAACCAGTTCACCAGTGTCTTCTGCCTGACAGTCATGAGCGTGGACCGCTACCTGGCAGTGGTGCACCC
GCTGAGCTCGGCCCGCTGGCGCCGCCCGCGTGTGGCCAAGCTGGCGAGCGCCGCGGCCTGGGTCCTGTCT
CTGTGCATGTCGCTGCCGCTCCTGGTGTTCGCGGACGTGCAGGAGGGCGGTACCTGCAACGCCAGCTGGC
CGGAGCCCGTGGGGCTGTGGGGCGCCGTCTTCATCATCTACACGGCCGTGCTGGGCTTCTTCGCGCCGCT
GCTGGTCATCTGCCTGTGCTACCTGCTCATCGTGGTGAAGGTGAGGGCGGCGGGCGTGCGCGTGGGCTGC
GCGCTGGACCTGGAGGAGGGAGGAAACGTCTATATCAAGGCCGACAAGCAGAAGAACGGCATCAAGGCGA
ACTTCCACATCCGCCACAACATCGAGGACGGCGGCGTGCAGCTCGCCTACCACTACCAGCAGAACACCCC
CATCGGCGACGGCCCCGTGCTGCTGCCCGACAACCACTACCTGAGCGTGCAGTCCAAACTTTCGAAAGAC
CCCAACGAGAAGCGCGATCACATGGTCCTGCTGGAGTTCGTGACCGCCGCCGGGATCACTATTGGCATGG
ACGAGCTGTACAAGGGCGGTACCGGAGGGAGCATGGTGAGAAAGGGCGAGGAGCTGTTCACCGGGGTGGT
GCCCATCCTGGTCGAGCTGGACGGCGACGTAAACGGCCACAAGTTCAGCGTGTCCGGCGAGGGTGAGGGC
GATGCCACCGAGGGCAAGCTGACCCTGAAGTTCATCTGCACCACCGGCAAGCTGCCCGTGCCCTGGCCCA
CCCTCGTGACCACCCTGACCTACGGCGTGCAGTGCTTCAGCCGCTACCCCGACCACATGAAGCAGCACGA
CTTCTTCAAGTCCGCCATGCCCGAAGGCTACATCCAGGAGCGCACCATCTTCTTCAAGGACGACGGCAAC
TACAAGACCCGCGCCGAGGTGAAGTTCGAGGGCGACACCCTGGTGAACCGCATCGAGCTGAAGGGCATCG
ACTTCAAGGAGGACGGCAACATCCTGGGGCACAAGCTGGAGTACAACACCGGAGCAGCAGCACGCTGGCG
CGGGCGGCAGCTCAAGGTGACGTGGATGGTGTTGGTGGTGGTGCTGGTGTTTGCGGGATGTTGGCTGCCC
TTCTTCACCGTCAACATCGTCAACCTGGCCGTGGCGCTGCCCCAGGAGCCCGCCTCCGCCGGCCTCTACT
TCTTCGTGGTCATCCTCTCCTACGCCAACAGCTGTGCCAACCCCGTCCTCTACGGCTTCCTCTCTGACAA
CTTCCGCCAGAGCTTCCAGAAGGTTCTGTGCCTCCGCAAGGGCTCTGGTGCCAAGGACGCTGACGCCACG
GAGCCGCGTCCAGACAGGATCCGGCAGCAGCAGGAGGCCACGCCGCCCGCGCACCGCGCCGCAGCCAACG
GGCTTATGCAGACCAGCAAGCTGTAAGCTAGCGCCCCTCTCCCTCCCCCCCCCCTAACGTTACTGGCCGA
AGCCGCTTGGAATAAGGCCGGTGTGCGTTTGTCTATATGTTATTTTCCACCATATTGCCGTCTTTTGGCA
ATGTGAGGGCCCGGAAACCTGGCCCTGTCTTCTTGACGAGCATTCCTAGGGGTCTTTCCCCTCTCGCCAA
AGGAATGCAAGGTCTGTTGAATGTCGTGAAGGAAGCAGTTCCTCTGGAAGCTTCTTGAAGACAAACAACG
TCTGTAGCGACCCTTTGCAGGCAGCGGAACCCCCCACCTGGCGACAGGTGCCTCTGCGGCCAACGCCACG
TGTATAAGATACACCTGCAAAGGCGGCACAACCCCAGTGCCACGTTGTGAGTTGGATAGTTGTGGAAAGA
GTCAAATGGCTCTCCTCAAGCGTATTCAACAAGGGGCTGAAGGATGCCCAGAAGGTACCCCATTGTATGG
GATCTGATCTGGGGCCTCGGTACACATGCTTTACATGTGTTTAGTCGAGGTTAAAAAAACGTCTAGGCCC
CCCGAACCACGGGGACGTGGTTTTCCTTTGAAAAACACGATGATAATATGGCCACAACCATGGTGAGCAA
GGGCGAGGAGGATAACATGGCCATCATCAAGGAGTTCATGCGCTTCAAGGTGCACATGGAGGGCTCCGTG
AACGGCCACGAGTTCGAGATCGAGGGCGAGGGCGAGGGCCGCCCCTACGAGGGCACCCAGACCGCCAAGC
TGAAGGTGACCAAGGGTGGCCCCCTGCCCTTCGCCTGGGACATCCTGTCCCCTCAGTTCATGTACGGCTC
CAAGGCCTACGTGAAGCACCCCGCCGACATCCCCGACTACTTGAAGCTGTCCTTCCCCGAGGGCTTCAAG
TGGGAGCGCGTGATGAACTTCGAGGACGGCGGCGTGGTGACCGTGACCCAGGACTCCTCCCTGCAGGACG
GCGAGTTCATCTACAAGGTGAAGCTGCGCGGCACCAACTTCCCCTCCGACGGCCCCGTAATGCAGAAGAA
GACCATGGGCTGGGAGGCCTCCTCCGAGCGGATGTACCCCGAGGACGGCGCCCTGAAGGGCGAGATCAAG
CAGAGGCTGAAGCTGAAGGACGGCGGCCACTACGACGCTGAGGTCAAGACCACCTACAAGGCCAAGAAGC
CCGTGCAGCTGCCCGGCGCCTACAACGTCAACATCAAGTTGGACATCACCTCCCACAACGAGGACTACAC
CATCGTGGAACAGTACGAACGCGCCGAGGGCCGCCACTCCACCGGCGGCATGGACGAGCTGTACAAGGAT
GGTAAAAAGAAGAAAAAGAAGTCAAAGACAAAGTGTGTAATTATGTAAGTCGACGAACAAAAACTCATCT
CAGAAGAGGATCTGAATGCTGTGGGCCAGGACACGCAGGAGGTCATCGTGGTGCCACACTCCTTGCCCTT
TAAGGTGGTGGTGATCTCAGCCATCCTGGCCCTGGTGGTGCTCACCATCATCTCCCTTATCATCCTCATC
ATGCTTTGGCAGAAGAAGCCACGTTAGGCGGCCGCTCGAGATCAGCCTCGACTGTGCCTTCTAGTTGCCA
GCCATCTGTTGTTTGCCCCTCCCCCGTGCCTTCCTTGACCCTGGAAGGTGCCACTCCCACTGTCCTTTCC
TAATAAAATGAGGAAATTGCATCGCATTGTCTGAGTAGGTGTCATTCTATTCTGGGGGGTGGGGTGGGGC
AGGACAGCAAGGGGGAGGATTGGGAAGACAATAGCAGGCATGCTGGGGATGCGGTGGGCTCTATGGCTTC
TGAGGCGGAAAGAACCAGTGGCGGTAATACGGTTATCCACAGAATCGGGGGATAACGCAGGAAAGAACAT
GTGAGCAAAAGGCCAGCAAAAGGCCAGGAACCGTAAAAAGGCCGCGTTGCTGGCGTTTTTCCATAGGCTC
CGCCCCCCTGACGAGCATCACAAAAATCGACGCTCAAGTCAGAGGTGGCGAAACCCGACAGGACTATAAA
GATACCAGGCGTTTCCCCCTGGAAGCTCCCTCGTGCGCTCTCCTGTTCCGACCCTGCCGCTTACCGGATA
CCTGTCCGCCTTTCTCCCTTCGGGAAGCGTGGCGCTTTCTCATAGCTCACGCTGTAGGTATCTCAGTTCG
GTGTAGGTCGTTCGCTCCAAGCTGGGCTGTGTGCACGAACCCCCCGTTCAGCCCGACCGCTGCGCCTTAT
CCGGTAACTATCGTCTTGAGTCCAACCCGGTAAGACGCGACTTATCGCCACTGGCAGCAGCCACTGGTAA
CAGGATTAGCAGAGCGAGGTATGTAGGCGGTGCTACAGAGTTCTTGAAGTGGTGGCCTAACTACGGCTAC
ACTAGAAGAACAGTATTTGGTATCTGCGCTCTGCTGAAGCCAGTTACCTTCGGAAAAAGAGTTGGTAGCT
CTTGATCCGGCAAACAAACCACCGCTGGTAGCGGTGGTTTTTTTGTTTGCAAGCAGCAGATTACGCGCAG
AAAAAAAGGATCTCAAGAAGATCCTTTGATCTTTTCTACGGGGTCTGACGCTCAGTGGAACGAAAACTCA
CGTTAAGGGATTTTGGTCATGAGATTATCAAAAAGGATCTTCACCTAGATCCTTTTAAATTAAAAATGAA
GTTTTAAATCAATCTAAAGTATATATGAGTAACCTGAGGCTATGGCAGGGCCTGCCGCCCCGACGTTGGC
TGCGAGCCCTGGGCCTTCACCCGAACTTGGGGGGTGGGGTGGGGAAAAGGAAGAAACGCGGGCGTATTGG
CCCCAATGGGGTCTCGGTGGGGTATCGACAGAGTGCCAGCCCTGGGACCGAACCCCGCGTTTATGAACAA
ACGACCCAACACCGTGCGTTTTATTCTGTCTTTTTATTGCCGTCATAGCGCGGGTTCCTTCCGGTATTGT
CTCCTTCCGTGTTTCAGTTAGCCTCCCCCTAGGGTGGGCGAAGAACTCCAGCATGAGATCCCCGCGCTGG
AGGATCATCCAGCCGGCGTCCCGGAAAACGATTCCGAAGCCCAACCTTTCATAGAAGGCGGCGGTGGAAT
CGAAATCTCGTGATGGCAGGTTGGGCGTCGCTTGGTCGGTCATTTCGAACCCCAGAGTCCCGCTCAGAAG
AACTCGTCAAGAAGGCGATAGAAGGCGATGCGCTGCGAATCGGGAGCGGCGATACCGTAAAGCACGAGGA
AGCGGTCAGCCCATTCGCCGCCAAGCTCTTCAGCAATATCACGGGTAGCCAACGCTATGTCCTGATAGCG
GTCCGCCACACCCAGCCGGCCACAGTCGATGAATCCAGAAAAGCGGCCATTTTCCACCATGATATTCGGC
AAGCAGGCATCGCCATAGGTCACGACGAGATCCTCGCCGTCGGGCATGCTCGCCTTGAGCCTGGCGAACA
GTTCGGCTGGCGCGAGCCCCTGATGCTCTTCGTCCAGATCATCCTGATCGACAAGACCGGCTTCCATCCG
AGTACGTGCTCGCTCGATGCGATGTTTCGCTTGGTGGTCGAATGGGCAGGTAGCCGGATCAAGCGTATGC
AGCCGCCGCATTGCATCAGCCATGATGGATACTTTCTCGGCAGGAGCAAGGTGAGATGACAGGAGATCCT
GCCCCGGCACTTCGCCCAATAGCAGCCAGTCCCTTCCCGCTTCAGTGACAACGTCGAGCACAGCTGCGCA
AGGAACGCCCGTCGTGGCCAGCCACGATAGCCGCGCTGCCTCGTCTTGCAGTTCATTCAGGGCACCGGAC
AGGTCGGTCTTGACAAAAAGAACCGGGCGCCCCTGCGCTGACAGCCGGAACACGGCGGCATCAGAGCAGC
CGATTGTCTGTTGTGCCCAGTCATAGCCGAATAGCCTCTCCACCCAAGCGGCCGGAGAACCTGCGTGCAA
TCCATCTTGTTCAATCATGCGAAACGATCCTCATCCTGTCTCTTGATCGATCTTTGCAAAAGCCTAGGCC
TCCAAAAAAGCCTCCTCACTACTTCTGGAATAGCTCAGAGGCCGGGCCTCGGCCTCTGCATAAATAAAAA
AAATTAGTCAGCCATGGGGCGGAGAATGGGCGGAACTGGGCGGAGTTAGGGGCGGAATGGGCGGAGTTAG
GGGCGGGACTATGGTTGCTGACTAATTGAGATGCATGCTTTGCATACTTCTGCCTGCTGGGGAGCCTGGG
GACTTTCCACACCTGGTTGCTGACTAATTGAGATGCATGCTTTGCATACTTCTGCCTGCTGGGGAGCCTG
GGGACTTTCCACACCCTAACTGACACACATTCCACAGCTGGTTCTTTCCGCCTCAGGACTCTTCCTTTTT
CAATAAATCAATCTAAAGTATATATGAGTAAACTTGGTCTGACAGTTACCAATGCTTAATCAGTGAGGCA
CCTATCTCAGCGATCTGTCTATTTCGTTCATCCATAGTTGCCTGACTCCCCGTCGTGTAGATAACTACGA
TACGGGAGGGCTTACCATCTGGCCCCAGTGCTGCAATGATACCGCGAGACCCACGCTCACCGGCTCCAGA
TTTATCAGCAATAAACCAGCCAGCCGGAAGGGCCGAGCGCAGAAGTGGTCCTGCAACTTTATCCGCCTCC
ATCCAGTCTATTAATTGTTGCCGGGAAGCTAGAGTAAGTAGTTCGCCAGTTAATAGTTTGCGCAACGTTG
TTGCCATTGCTACAGGCATCGTGGTGTCACGCTCGTCGTTTGGTATGGCTTCATTCAGCTCCGGTTCCCA
ACGATCAAGGCGAGTTACATGATCCCCCATGTTGTGCAAAAAAGCGGTTAGCTCCTTCGGTCCTCCGATC
GTTGTCAGAAGTAAGTTGGCCGCAGTGTTATCACTCATGGTTATGGCAGCACTGCATAATTCTCTTACTG
TCATGCCATCCGTAAGATGCTTTTCTGTGACTGGTGAGTACTCAACCAAGTCATTCTGAGAATAGTGTAT
GCGGCGACCGAGTTGCTCTTGCCCGGCGTCAATACGGGATAATACCGCGCCACATAGCAGAACTTTAAAA
GTGCTCATCATTGGAAAACGTTCTTCGGGGCGAAAACTCTCAAGGATCTTACCGCTGTTGAGATCCAGTT
CGATGTAACCCACTCGTGCACCCAACTGATCTTCAGCATCTTTTACTTTCACCAGCGTTTCTGGGTGAGC
AAAAACAGGAAGGCAAAATGCCGCAAAAAAGGGAATAAGGGCGACACGGAAATGTTGAATACTCATACTC
TTCCTTTTTCAATATTATTGAAGCATTTATCAGGGTTATTGTCTCATGAGCGGATACATATTTGAATGTA
TTTAGAAAAATAAACAAATAGGGGTTCCGCGCACATTTCCCCGAAAAGTGCCACCTG
[124 nt withheld, positions 8038-8161]
C
[91 nt withheld, positions 8163-8253]
A
[49 nt withheld, positions 8255-8303]
CCTTTGACGTTGGAGTCCACGTTCTTT
[37 nt withheld, positions 8331-8367]
ACCCTATCTCGGTCTATTCTTTTGATTTATAAGGGATTTTGCCGATTTCGGCCTATTGGTTAAAAAATGA
GCTGATTTAACAAAAATTTAACGCGAATTTTAACAAAATATTAACGCTTACAATTTAC
