>Addgene plasmid #208664 | pDisplay-GRAB_SST1.0 | depositor partial sequence | sequence record 406491 | GRAB_SST1.0
ATGGAGACAGACACACTCCTGCTATGGGTACTGCTGCTCTGGGTTCCAGGTTCCACTGGTGACACAAGTT
TGTACAAAAAAGTTGGCACCACCGGTGAGCCCCTGTTCCCAGCCTCCACGCCCAGCTGGAACGCCTCCTC
CCCGGGGGCTGCCTCTGGAGGCGGTGACAACAGGACGCTGGTGGGGCCGGCGCCCTCGGCAGGGGCCCGG
GCGGTGCTGGTGCCCGTGCTGTACCTGCTGGTGTGTGCGGCCGGGCTGGGCGGGAACACGCTGGTCATCT
ACGTGGTGCTGCGCTTCGCCAAGATGAAGACCGTCACCAACATCTACATTCTCAACCTGGCAGTGGCCGA
CGTCCTGTACATGCTGGGGCTGCCTTTCCTGGCCACGCAGAACGCCGCGTCCTTCTGGCCCTTCGGCCCC
GTCCTGTGCCGCCTGGTCATGACGCTGGACGGCGTCAACCAGTTCACCAGTGTCTTCTGCCTGACAGTCA
TGAGCGTGGACCGCTACCTGGCAGTGGTGCACCCGCTGAGCTCGGCCCGCTGGCGCCGCCCGCGTGTGGC
CAAGCTGGCGAGCGCCGCGGCCTGGGTCCTGTCTCTGTGCATGTCGCTGCCGCTCCTGGTGTTCGCGGAC
GTGCAGGAGGGCGGTACCTGCAACGCCAGCTGGCCGGAGCCCGTGGGGCTGTGGGGCGCCGTCTTCATCA
TCTACACGGCCGTGCTGGGCTTCTTCGCGCCGCTGCTGGTCATCTGCCTGTGCTACCTGCTCATCGTGGT
GAAGGTGAGGGCGGCGGGCGTGCGCGTGGGCTGCGCGCTGGACCTGGAGGAGGGAGGAAACGTCTATATC
AAGGCCGACAAGCAGAAGAACGGCATCAAGGCGAACTTCCACATCCGCCACAACATCGAGGACGGCGGCG
TGCAGCTCGCCTACCACTACCAGCAGAACACCCCCATCGGCGACGGCCCCGTGCTGCTGCCCGACAACCA
CTACCTGAGCGTGCAGTCCAAACTTTCGAAAGACCCCAACGAGAAGCGCGATCACATGGTCCTGCTGGAG
TTCGTGACCGCCGCCGGGATCACTATTGGCATGGACGAGCTGTACAAGGGCGGTACCGGAGGGAGCATGG
TGAGAAAGGGCGAGGAGCTGTTCACCGGGGTGGTGCCCATCCTGGTCGAGCTGGACGGCGACGTAAACGG
CCACAAGTTCAGCGTGTCCGGCGAGGGTGAGGGCGATGCCACCGAGGGCAAGCTGACCCTGAAGTTCATC
TGCACCACCGGCAAGCTGCCCGTGCCCTGGCCCACCCTCGTGACCACCCTGACCTACGGCGTGCAGTGCT
TCAGCCGCTACCCCGACCACATGAAGCAGCACGACTTCTTCAAGTCCGCCATGCCCGAAGGCTACATCCA
GGAGCGCACCATCTTCTTCAAGGACGACGGCAACTACAAGACCCGCGCCGAGGTGAAGTTCGAGGGCGAC
ACCCTGGTGAACCGCATCGAGCTGAAGGGCATCGACTTCAAGGAGGACGGCAACATCCTGGGGCACAAGC
TGGAGTACAACACCGGAGCAGCAGCACGCTGGCGCGGGCGGCAGCTCAAGGTGACGTGGATGGTGTTGGT
GGTGGTGCTGGTGTTTGCGGGATGTTGGCTGCCCTTCTTCACCGTCAACATCGTCAACCTGGCCGTGGCG
CTGCCCCAGGAGCCCGCCTCCGCCGGCCTCTACTTCTTCGTGGTCATCCTCTCCTACGCCAACAGCTGTG
CCAACCCCGTCCTCTACGGCTTCCTCTCTGACAACTTCCGCCAGAGCTTCCAGAAGGTTCTGTGCCTCCG
CAAGGGCTCTGGTGCCAAGGACGCTGACGCCACGGAGCCGCGTCCAGACAGGATCCGGCAGCAGCAGGAG
GCCACGCCGCCCGCGCACCGCGCCGCAGCCAACGGGCTTATGCAGACCAGCAAGCTGTAA
