>Addgene plasmid #208664 | pDisplay-GRAB_SST1.0 | depositor partial sequence | sequence record 406492 | mCherry-CAAX
ATGGTGAGCAAGGGCGAGGAGGATAACATGGCCATCATCAAGGAGTTCATGCGCTTCAAGGTGCACATGG
AGGGCTCCGTGAACGGCCACGAGTTCGAGATCGAGGGCGAGGGCGAGGGCCGCCCCTACGAGGGCACCCA
GACCGCCAAGCTGAAGGTGACCAAGGGTGGCCCCCTGCCCTTCGCCTGGGACATCCTGTCCCCTCAGTTC
ATGTACGGCTCCAAGGCCTACGTGAAGCACCCCGCCGACATCCCCGACTACTTGAAGCTGTCCTTCCCCG
AGGGCTTCAAGTGGGAGCGCGTGATGAACTTCGAGGACGGCGGCGTGGTGACCGTGACCCAGGACTCCTC
CCTGCAGGACGGCGAGTTCATCTACAAGGTGAAGCTGCGCGGCACCAACTTCCCCTCCGACGGCCCCGTA
ATGCAGAAGAAGACCATGGGCTGGGAGGCCTCCTCCGAGCGGATGTACCCCGAGGACGGCGCCCTGAAGG
GCGAGATCAAGCAGAGGCTGAAGCTGAAGGACGGCGGCCACTACGACGCTGAGGTCAAGACCACCTACAA
GGCCAAGAAGCCCGTGCAGCTGCCCGGCGCCTACAACGTCAACATCAAGTTGGACATCACCTCCCACAAC
GAGGACTACACCATCGTGGAACAGTACGAACGCGCCGAGGGCCGCCACTCCACCGGCGGCATGGACGAGC
TGTACAAGGATGGTAAAAAGAAGAAAAAGAAGTCAAAGACAAAGTGTGTAATTATGTAA
